Addgene plasmid #105240: p3xFlag-Alkbh4
Purpose: Expresses murine Alkbh4 containing an N-ternimal 3xFlag tag
Depositing lab: Douglas Feldman. Depositing organization: University of Southern California. Publication: An Adversarial DNA N(6)-Methyladenine-Sensor Network Preserves Polycomb Silencing. Kweon SM, Chen Y, Moon E, Kvederaviciute K, Klimasauskas S, Feldman DE. Mol Cell. 2019 Apr 5. pii: S1097-2765(19)30222-9. doi: 10.1016/j.molcel.2019.03.018. PubMed 30982744.
Backbone
  Vector backbone: p3XFlag-7.1
  Backbone manufacturer: Sigma
  Backbone size w/o insert (bp): 4800
  Total vector size (bp): 5700
  Vector type: Mammalian Expression
Growth in bacteria
  Bacterial resistance: Ampicillin, 100 μg/mL
  Growth temperature: 37°C
  Growth strain: DH5alpha
  Copy number: High Copy
Gene/Insert
  Gene/Insert name: Alkbh4
  Species: M. musculus (mouse)
  Insert size (bp): 900
  Entrez Gene: Alkbh4 (a.k.a. 2010004B12Rik, Abj4)
  Promoter: CMV
  Tag / fusion protein: Flag (N terminal on backbone); HA (C terminal on insert)
  Cloning method: Restriction Enzyme; 5′ cloning site EcoRI (not destroyed); 3′ cloning site BamHI (not destroyed)
  Sequencing primers: 5′ CMV-F
Terms and licenses: Academic/Nonprofit Terms; Industry Terms: Not Available to Industry
Depositor comments: Please note the F236L substitution in Alkbh4 has no measurable effect on catalytic activity and may be a mouse strain polymorphism.
How to cite: p3xFlag-Alkbh4 was a gift from Douglas Feldman (Addgene plasmid # 105240 ; http://n2t.net/addgene:105240 ; RRID:Addgene_105240)
