[The description below was written by a language model from this plasmid's Addgene catalogue record and pLannotate feature annotations shown in this document.]
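Description:
p3xFlag-Alkbh4 is a mammalian expression plasmid that produces mouse Alkbh4 with an N-terminal 3xFLAG tag supplied by the backbone and an HA epitope at the C terminus supplied with the insert. The catalogue lists the backbone as p3XFlag-7.1 (Sigma). The roughly 900 bp coding sequence was placed between EcoRI and BamHI sites, both of which remain intact. In bacteria the plasmid is maintained by a high-copy ColE1/pUC-type origin and selected with ampicillin through the β-lactamase gene.

Expression is driven by the human CMV immediate-early enhancer and promoter. These are followed by a T7 promoter, the 3xFLAG sequence with its enterokinase cleavage site, the Alkbh4 open reading frame and a short match to an HA tag. The sequenced record also shows elements the catalogue does not mention. Downstream of the insert lie a chimeric intron, an EMCV IRES, a NeoR/KanR coding sequence and a bGH polyadenylation signal. This layout suggests a bicistronic transcript in which G418 resistance is coupled to transgene expression, although the record does not describe such use. The sequence is 6,070 nt, somewhat larger than the stated 5.7 kb total, so the actual backbone may differ from the simple vector named. Several short hits, such as the LTR, SV40 and β-actin promoter fragments, are probably partial matches rather than functional parts.

Alkbh4 is a dioxygenase annotated as demethylating monomethylated actin and N6-methyladenine in DNA, the latter linked to Polycomb silencing. The construct therefore suits expression, detection and immunoprecipitation of the tagged enzyme in mammalian cells. The depositor notes an F236L substitution that has no measurable effect on catalytic activity and may be a mouse strain polymorphism.
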