Features (pLannotate 1.2.2; 23 found; start..end, strand, type, name):
    101..563     +  misc_feature   IRES: internal ribosome entry site (IRES) of the encephalomyocarditis virus (EMCV)
    599..1402    +  CDS            NeoR/KanR: aminoglycoside phosphotransferase from Tn5; aph(3')-II (or nptII); confers resistance to neomycin, kanamycin, and G418 (Geneticin®)
   1440..1664    +  polyA_signal   bGH poly(A) signal: bovine growth hormone polyadenylation signal
   1668..1689    +  promoter       SV40 promoter (fragment): SV40 enhancer and early promoter
   1699..1750    +  polyA_signal   SV40 poly(A) signal (fragment): SV40 polyadenylation signal
   1814..1830    -  protein_bind   lac operator: The lac repressor binds to the lac operator to inhibit transcription in E. coli. This inhibition can be relieved by adding lactose or isopropyl-β-D-thiogalactopyranoside (IPTG). lac repressor encoded by lacI
   1838..1868    -  promoter       lac promoter: promoter for the E. coli lac operon
   1883..1904    -  protein_bind   CAP binding site: CAP binding activates transcription in the presence of cAMP. E. coli catabolite activator protein
   1917..2009    -  CDS            lacI (fragment): lac repressor; lacI; The lac repressor binds to the lac operator to inhibit transcription in E. coli. This inhibition can be relieved by adding lactose or isopropyl-β-D-thiogalactopyranoside (IPTG).
   2192..2780    -  rep_origin     ori: high-copy-number ColE1/pMB1/pBR322/pUC origin of replication
   2951..3811    -  CDS            AmpR: β-lactamase; bla; confers resistance to ampicillin, carbenicillin, and related antibiotics
   3812..3916    -  promoter       AmpR promoter: bla
   3975..4027    -  misc_feature   bom (fragment): basis of mobility region from pBR322
   4182..4561    +  enhancer       CMV enhancer: human cytomegalovirus immediate early enhancer
   4562..4765    +  promoter       CMV promoter: human cytomegalovirus (CMV) immediate early promoter
   4761..4794    +  LTR            5' LTR (truncated) (fragment): truncated 5' long terminal repeat (LTR) from HIV-1
   4810..4828    +  promoter       T7 promoter: promoter for bacteriophage T7 RNA polymerase
   4862..4913    +  promoter       CMVd2 promoter: truncated human cytomegalovirus (CMV) immediate early promoter that yields moderately reduced expression relative to the full-length promoter
   4943..5008    +  CDS            3xFLAG: three tandem FLAG® epitope tags, followed by an enterokinase cleavage site
   5018..5668    +  CDS            Alkbh4 (fragment): ALKB4_MOUSE - Experimental evidence at protein level: Swiss-Prot protein existence level 1. Dioxygenase that mediates demethylation of actin monomethylated at 'Lys-84' (K84me1), thereby acting as a regulator of actomyosin-processes (By similarity). Demethylation of actin K84me1 is required for maintaining actomyosin dynamics supporting normal cleavage furrow ingression during cytokinesis and cell migration (By similarity). In addition to proteins, also demethylates DNA: specifically demethylates DNA methylated on the 6th position of adenine (N(6)-methyladenosine) DNA, thereby regulating Polyco
   5669..5696    +  CDS            3xHA (fragment): three tandem HA epitope tags
   5766..5995    +  intron         chimeric intron: chimera between introns from adenovirus and immunoglobulin heavy chain genes
   6060..10      -  promoter       chicken β-actin promoter (fragment) (across the origin): contains a 21-bp deletion relative to the standard chicken β-actin promoter
>Addgene plasmid #105240 | p3xFlag-Alkbh4 | addgene full sequence | sequence record 203155 | Addgene NGS Result
CCCCCCCCCCTAACGTTACTGGCCGAAGCCGCTTGGAATAAGGCCGGTGTGCGTTTGTCTATATGTTATT
TTCCACCATATTGCCGTCTTTTGGCAATGTGAGGGCCCGGAAACCTGGCCCTGTCTTCTTGACGAGCATT
CCTAGGGGTCTTTCCCCTCTCGCCAAAGGAATGCAAGGTCTGTTGAATGTCGTGAAGGAAGCAGTTCCTC
TGGAAGCTTCTTGAAGACAAACAACGTCTGTAGCGACCCTTTGCAGGCAGCGGAACCCCCCACCTGGCGA
CAGGTGCCTCTGCGGCCAAAAGCCACGTGTATAAGATACACCTGCAAAGGCGGCACAACCCCAGTGCCAC
GTTGTGAGTTGGATAGTTGTGGAAAGAGTCAAATGGCTCTCCTCAAGCGTATTCAACAAGGGGCTGAAGG
ATGCCCAGAAGGTACCCCATTGTATGGGATCTGATCTGGGGCCTCGGTGCACATGCTTTACATGTGTTTA
GTCGAGGTTAAAAAAACGTCTAGGCCCCCCGAACCACGGGGACGTGGTTTTCCTTTGAAAAACACGATGA
TAAGCTTGCCACAACCCGGGATAATTCCTGCAGCCAATATGGGATCGGCCATTGAACAAGATGGATTGCA
CGCAGGTTCTCCGGCCGCTTGGGTGGAGAGGCTATTCGGCTATGACTGGGCACAACAGACAATCGGCTGC
TCTGATGCCGCCGTGTTCCGGCTGTCAGCGCAGGGGCGCCCGGTTCTTTTTGTCAAGACCGACCTGTCCG
GTGCCCTGAATGAACTGCAGGACGAGGCAGCGCGGCTATCGTGGCTGGCCACGACGGGCGTTCCTTGCGC
AGCTGTGCTCGACGTTGTCACTGAAGCGGGAAGGGACTGGCTGCTATTGGGCGAAGTGCCGGGGCAGGAT
CTCCTGTCATCTCACCTTGCTCCTGCCGAGAAAGTATCCATCATGGCTGATGCAATGCGGCGGCTGCATA
CGCTTGATCCGGCTACCTGCCCATTCGACCACCAAGCGAAACATCGCATCGAGCGAGCACGTACTCGGAT
GGAAGCCGGTCTTGTCGATCAGGATGATCTGGACGAAGAGCATCAGGGGCTCGCGCCAGCCGAACTGTTC
GCCAGGCTCAAGGCGCGCATGCCCGACGGCGATGATCTCGTCGTGACCCATGGCGATGCCTGCTTGCCGA
ATATCATGGTGGAAAATGGCCGCTTTTCTGGATTCATCGACTGTGGCCGGCTGGGTGTGGCGGACCGCTA
TCAGGACATAGCGTTGGCTACCCGTGATATTGCTGAAGAGCTTGGCGGCGAATGGGCTGACCGCTTCCTC
GTGCTTTACGGTATCGCCGCTCCCGATTCGCAGCGCATCGCCTTCTATCGCCTTCTTGACGAGTTCTTCT
GAGGGGATCAATTCTCTAGAGCTCGCTGATCAGCCTCGACTGTGCCTTCTAGTTGCCAGCCATCTGTTGT
TTGCCCCTCCCCCGTGCCTTCCTTGACCCTGGAAGGTGCCACTCCCACTGTCCTTTCCTAATAAAATGAG
GAAATTGCATCGCATTGTCTGAGTAGGTGTCATTCTATTCTGGGGGGTGGGGTGGGGCAGGACAGCAAGG
GGGAGGATTGGGAAGACAATAGCAGGCATGCTGGGGATGCGGTGGGCTCTATGGCTTCTGAGGCGGAAAG
AACCAGCTGGGGCTCGAGTGCATTCTAGTTGTGGTTTGTCCAAACTCATCAATGTATCTTATCATGTCTG
TATACCGTCGACCTCTAGCTAGAGCTTGGCGTAATCATGGTCATAGCTGTTTCCTGTGTGAAATTGTTAT
CCGCTCACAATTCCACACAACATACGAGCCGGAAGCATAAAGTGTAAAGCCTGGGGTGCCTAATGAGTGA
GCTAACTCACATTAATTGCGTTGCGCTCACTGCCCGCTTTCCAGTCGGGAAACCTGTCGTGCCAGCTGCA
TTAATGAATCGGCCAACGCGCGGGGAGAGGCGGTTTGCGTATTGGGCGCTCTTCCGCTTCCTCGCTCACT
GACTCGCTGCGCTCGGTCGTTCGGCTGCGGCGAGCGGTATCAGCTCACTCAAAGGCGGTAATACGGTTAT
CCACAGAATCAGGGGATAACGCAGGAAAGAACATGTGAGCAAAAGGCCAGCAAAAGGCCAGGAACCGTAA
AAAGGCCGCGTTGCTGGCGTTTTTCCATAGGCTCCGCCCCCCTGACGAGCATCACAAAAATCGACGCTCA
AGTCAGAGGTGGCGAAACCCGACAGGACTATAAAGATACCAGGCGTTTCCCCCTGGAAGCTCCCTCGTGC
GCTCTCCTGTTCCGACCCTGCCGCTTACCGGATACCTGTCCGCCTTTCTCCCTTCGGGAAGCGTGGCGCT
TTCTCATAGCTCACGCTGTAGGTATCTCAGTTCGGTGTAGGTCGTTCGCTCCAAGCTGGGCTGTGTGCAC
GAACCCCCCGTTCAGCCCGACCGCTGCGCCTTATCCGGTAACTATCGTCTTGAGTCCAACCCGGTAAGAC
ACGACTTATCGCCACTGGCAGCAGCCACTGGTAACAGGATTAGCAGAGCGAGGTATGTAGGCGGTGCTAC
AGAGTTCTTGAAGTGGTGGCCTAACTACGGCTACACTAGAAGAACAGTATTTGGTATCTGCGCTCTGCTG
AAGCCAGTTACCTTCGGAAAAAGAGTTGGTAGCTCTTGATCCGGCAAACAAACCACCGCTGGTAGCGGTG
GTTTTTTTGTTTGCAAGCAGCAGATTACGCGCAGAAAAAAAGGATCTCAAGAAGATCCTTTGATCTTTTC
TACGGGGTCTGACGCTCAGTGGAACGAAAACTCACGTTAAGGGATTTTGGTCATGAGATTATCAAAAAGG
ATCTTCACCTAGATCCTTTTAAATTAAAAATGAAGTTTTAAATCAATCTAAAGTATATATGAGTAAACTT
GGTCTGACAGTTACCAATGCTTAATCAGTGAGGCACCTATCTCAGCGATCTGTCTATTTCGTTCATCCAT
AGTTGCCTGACTCCCCGTCGTGTAGATAACTACGATACGGGAGGGCTTACCATCTGGCCCCAGTGCTGCA
ATGATACCGCGAGACCCACGCTCACCGGCTCCAGATTTATCAGCAATAAACCAGCCAGCCGGAAGGGCCG
AGCGCAGAAGTGGTCCTGCAACTTTATCCGCCTCCATCCAGTCTATTAATTGTTGCCGGGAAGCTAGAGT
AAGTAGTTCGCCAGTTAATAGTTTGCGCAACGTTGTTGCCATTGCTACAGGCATCGTGGTGTCACGCTCG
TCGTTTGGTATGGCTTCATTCAGCTCCGGTTCCCAACGATCAAGGCGAGTTACATGATCCCCCATGTTGT
GCAAAAAAGCGGTTAGCTCCTTCGGTCCTCCGATCGTTGTCAGAAGTAAGTTGGCCGCAGTGTTATCACT
CATGGTTATGGCAGCACTGCATAATTCTCTTACTGTCATGCCATCCGTAAGATGCTTTTCTGTGACTGGT
GAGTACTCAACCAAGTCATTCTGAGAATAGTGTATGCGGCGACCGAGTTGCTCTTGTCCGGCGTCAATAC
GGGATAATACCGCGCCACATAGCAGAACTTTAAAAGTGCTCATCATTGGAAAACGTTCTTCGGGGCGAAA
ACTCTCAAGGATCTTACCGCTGTTGAGATCCAGTTCGATGTAACCCACTCGTGCACCCAACTGATCTTCA
GCATCTTTTACTTTCACCAGCGTTTCTGGGTGAGCAAAAACAGGAAGGCAAAATGCCGCAAAAAAGGGAA
TAAGGGCGACACGGAAATGTTGAATACTCATACTCTTCCTTTTTCAATATTATTGAAGCATTTATCAGGG
TTATTGTCTCATGAGCGGATACATATTTGAATGTATTTAGAAAAATAAACAAATAGGGGTTCCGCGCACA
TTTCCCCGAAAAGTGCCACCTGACGTCGACGGATCGGGAGATCTCCCGATCCCCTATGGTGCACTCTCAG
TACAATCTGCTCTGATGCCGCATAGTTAAGCCAGTATCTGCTCCCTGCTTGTGTGTTGGAGGTCGCTGAG
TAGTGCGCGAGCAAAATTTAAGCTACAACAAGGCAAGGCTTGACCGACAATTGCATGAAGAATCTGCTTA
GGGTTAGGCGTTTTGCGCTGCTTCGCGATGTACGGGCCAGATATACGCGTTGACATTGATTATTGACTAG
TTATTAATAGTAATCAATTACGGGGTCATTAGTTCATAGCCCATATATGGAGTTCCGCGTTACATAACTT
ACGGTAAATGGCCCGCCTGGCTGACCGCCCAACGACCCCCGCCCATTGACGTCAATAATGACGTATGTTC
CCATAGTAACGCCAATAGGGACTTTCCATTGACGTCAATGGGTGGAGTATTTACGGTAAACTGCCCACTT
GGCAGTACATCAAGTGTATCATATGCCAAGTACGCCCCCTATTGACGTCAATGACGGTAAATGGCCCGCC
TGGCATTATGCCCAGTACATGACCTTATGGGACTTTCCTACTTGGCAGTACATCTACGTATTAGTCATCG
CTATTACCATGGTGATGCGGTTTTGGCAGTACATCAATGGGCGTGGATAGCGGTTTGACTCACGGGGATT
TCCAAGTCTCCACCCCATTGACGTCAATGGGAGTTTGTTTTGGCACCAAAATCAACGGGACTTTCCAAAA
TGTCGTAACAACTCCGCCCCATTGACGCAAATGGGCGGTAGGCGTGTACGGTGGGAGGTCTATATAAGCA
GAGCTCTCTGGCTAACTAGAGAACCCACTGCTTACTGGCTTATCGAAATTAATACGACTCACTATAGGGA
GACCCAAGCTTGGTACCGAGCTCGGATCGATGACGCAAATGGGCGGTAGGCGTGTACGGTGGGAGGTCTA
TATAAGCAGAGCTCGTTTAGTGAACCGTCAGAATTAACCATGGACTACAAAGACCATGACGGTGATTATA
AAGATCATGACATCGATTACAAGGATGACGATGACAAGCTTGCGGCCGCGAATTCTGTGCGTCTGATGGA
CTGCGACCCCTGGAAGCTCTCACAGTCTGGGAGGAAGAAGCAGGACTATGGCCCTAAAGTTAATTTTCGG
AAGCAGAAGCTGAAGATGGCAGGCTTCCAGGGTCTCCCTGGCTTTAGCCAGAAGGTAGTCCAGAGAATGG
GCCTTTACCCGGGGCTGGAGGACTTCCAGCCTGTGGAACAGTGCAATCTGGACTACAGCCCTGAGCGGGG
CTCCGCCATCGACCCCCACTTGGACGACGCCTGGCTGTGGGGCGAGCGGCTGGTGAGCCTCAACCTCCTG
TCAGCCACAGTGGTGTCCATGTCTCCAGAGGCCCCTGGCAGCCTGCTTCTCTGCTCAGCCCCCTCCGTCA
GACCTGATGCTTTTGAGGACAGCCTTGTGGCTCCTAGCAGGTCTGTCCCCTGCCAGGAGGTGGAGGTGGC
CATCACAGTACCCCGCCGCTCCTTGCTGGTGCTTACAGGGGCCGCGAGGCACCAGTGGACACACGCCATC
CACCGCAGACACATCAAGGCCCGCCGTGTGTGCGCCACCTTCAGGGAGCTGTCCAGTGAGTTCCTGCCTG
GAGGGAAGCAGCAAGAACTGGGCCAAGAACTGCTGCAGGCTGCATTCTCGTTCCAGGGGAGACCGGTGTA
CCCATACGATGTTCCAGATTACGCTTGAGGATCCACTAGTAACGGCCGCCAGTGTGCTGGAATTAATTCG
CTGTCTGCGAGGGCCAGCTGTTGGGGTGAGTACTCCCTCTCAAAAGCGGGCATGACTTCTGCGCTAAGAT
TGTCAGTTTCCAAAAACGAGGAGGATTTGATATTCACCTGGCCCGCGGTGATGCCTTTGAGGGTGGCCGC
GTCCATCTGGTCAGAAAAGACAATCTTTTTGTTGTCAAGCTTGAGGTGTGGCAGGCTTGAGATCTGGCCA
TACACTTGAGTGACAATGACATCCACTTTGCCTTTCTCTCCACAGGTGTCCACTCCCAGGTCCAACTGCA
GGTCGAGCATGCATCTAGGGCGGCCAATTCCGCCCCTCTCCCCCCCCCCC
