>Addgene plasmid #105240 | p3xFlag-Alkbh4 | depositor partial sequence | sequence record 199447 | mAlkbh4 insert sequence
NNNNNNNNNNNNNAANNNNNNNNGTNCTGGGAGGANGAAGCAGGACTATGGCCCTAAAGTTAATTTTCGG
AAGCAGAAGCTGAAGATGGCAGGCTTCCAGGGTCTCCCTGGCTTTAGCCAGAAGGTAGTCCAGAGAATGG
GCCTTTACCCGGGGCTGGAGGACTTCCAGCCTGTGGAACAGTGCAATCTGGACTACAGCCCTGAGCGGGG
CTCCGCCATCGACCCCCACTTGGACGACGCCTGGCTGTGGGGCGAGCGGCTGGTGAGCCTCAACCTCCTG
TCAGCCACAGTGGTGTCCATGTCTCCAGAGGCCCCTGGCAGCCTGCTTCTCTGCTCAGCCCCCTCCGTCA
GACCTGATGCTTTTGAGGACAGCCTTGTGGCTCCTAGCAGGTCTGTCCCCTGCCAGGAGGTGGAGGTGGC
CATCACAGTACCCCGCCGCTCCTTGCTGGTGCTTACAGGGGCCGCGAGGCACCAGTGGACACACGCCATC
CACCGCAGACACATCAAGGCCCGCCGTGTGTGCGCCACCTTCAGGGAGCTGTCCAGTGAGTTCCTGCCTG
GAGGGAAGCAGCAAGAACTGGGCCAAGAACTGCTGCAGGCTGCATTCTCGTTCCAGGGGAGACCGGTGTA
CCCATACGATGTTCCAGATTACGCTTGAGGATCCACTAGTAACGGCCGCCAGTGTGCTGGAATTAATTCG
CTGTCTGCGAGGGCCAGCTGTTGGGGTGAGTACTCCCTCTCAAAAGCGGGCATGACTTCTGCGCTAAGAT
TGTCAGTTTCCAAAAACGAGGAGGATTTGATATTCNCCTNNCCGCGGTGATGCCTTTGAGGGTGGCCGCG
TCCATCTGGNCAGAAANANATCTTTTTGTNTCAAGCTTGNNTGNGNAGGCTGANATCTGGCCATANACTT
GANTGACNATGACNTCCACNNNCCTTTNTCNNNCCNNAGGNNNCCANNCCAAGGTCCNNCTGCAGGTCNN
GCNTGNNTNNAGGGNGNNNNNNNNNNCCCCNCNNNNCNNNNCCTNCNCCCCNNNNNTNNNNGNNNNAANC
NNNNGNANNNGNCGGNNNNNNNTGTNNNNNNNNNNTTNNCNNNNTNNNNNNTTTNGNNNNNNNNCNNNAA
CNGNNNNTGNNNNNNNANNNNTCNAGNNNTNNCGNNNNNCNNNNNNNNNNNNNNNNCNNNNNNNNNNNNN
NNNAANANNNNNNNNNNNNNCNTNNNNNNNNNNN
